>Addgene plasmid #186658 | GLE_sgRNA | addgene full sequence | sequence record 367529 | Addgene NGS Result
ATTGTAATACGACTCACTATAGGGCGAATTGGGTACCGGGCCCCCCCTCGAGGTCGACGGTATCGATAAG
CTTGATGTTCGACTTGCAGCCTGAAATACGGCACGAGTAGGAAAAGCCGAGTCAAATGCCGAATGCAGAG
TCTCATTACAGCACAATCAACTCAAGAAAAACTCGACACTTTTTTACCATTTGCACTTAAATCCTTTTTT
ATTCGTTATGTATACTTTTTTTGGTCCCTAACCAAAACAAAACCAAACTCTCTTAGTCGTGCCTCTATAT
TTAAAACTATCAATTTATTATAGTCAATAAATCGAACTGTGTTTTCAACAAACGAACAATAGGACACTTT
GATTCTAAAGGAAATTTTGAAAATCTTAAGCAGAGGGTTCTTAAGACCATTTGCCAATTCTTATAATTCT
CAACTGCTCTTTCCTGATGTTGATCATTTATATAGGTATGTTTTCCTCAATACTTCGCGTATCCCCTTAA
CAATAAGTTTTAGAGCTAGAAATAGCAAGTTAAAATAAGGCTAGTCCGTTATCAACTTGAAAAAGTGGCA
CCGAGTCGGTGCTTTTTTATCGAATTCCTGCAGCCCGGGGGATCCACTAGTTCTAGAGCGGCCGCCACCG
CGGTGGAGCTCCAGCTTTTGTTCCCTTTAGTGAGGGTTAATTTCGAGCTTGGCGTAATCATGGTCATAGC
TGTTTCCTGTGTGAAATTGTTATCCGCTCACAATTCCACACAACATACGAGCCGGAAGCATAAAGTGTAA
AGCCTGGGGTGCCTAATGAGTGAGCTAACTCACATTAATTGCGTTGCGCTCACTGCCCGCTTTCCAGTCG
GGAAACCTGTCGTGCCAGCTGCATTAATGAATCGGCCAACGCGCGGGGAGAGGCGGTTTGCGTATTGGGC
GCTCTTCCGCTTCCTCGCTCACTGACTCGCTGCGCTCGGTCGTTCGGCTGCGGCGAGCGGTATCAGCTCA
CTCAAAGGCGGTAATACGGTTATCCACAGAATCAGGGGATAACGCAGGAAAGAACATGTGAGCAAAAGGC
CAGCAAAAGGCCAGGAACCGTAAAAAGGCCGCGTTGCTGGCGTTTTTCCATAGGCTCCGCCCCCCTGACG
AGCATCACAAAAATCGACGCTCAAGTCAGAGGTGGCGAAACCCGACAGGACTATAAAGATACCAGGCGTT
TCCCCCTGGAAGCTCCCTCGTGCGCTCTCCTGTTCCGACCCTGCCGCTTACCGGATACCTGTCCGCCTTT
CTCCCTTCGGGAAGCGTGGCGCTTTCTCATAGCTCACGCTGTAGGTATCTCAGTTCGGTGTAGGTCGTTC
GCTCCAAGCTGGGCTGTGTGCACGAACCCCCCGTTCAGCCCGACCGCTGCGCCTTATCCGGTAACTATCG
TCTTGAGTCCAACCCGGTAAGACACGACTTATCGCCACTGGCAGCAGCCACTGGTAACAGGATTAGCAGA
GCGAGGTATGTAGGCGGTGCTACAGAGTTCTTGAAGTGGTGGCCTAACTACGGCTACACTAGAAGAACAG
TATTTGGTATCTGCGCTCTGCTGAAGCCAGTTACCTTCGGAAAAAGAGTTGGTAGCTCTTGATCCGGCAA
ACAAACCACCGCTGGTAGCGGTGGTTTTTTTGTTTGCAAGCAGCAGATTACGCGCAGAAAAAAAGGATCT
CAAGAAGATCCTTTGATCTTTTCTACGGGGTCTGACGCTCAGTGGAACGAAAACTCACGTTAAGGGATTT
TGGTCATGAGATTATCAAAAAGGATCTTCACCTAGATCCTTTTAAATTAAAAATGAAGTTTTAAATCAAT
CTAAAGTATATATGAGTAAACTTGGTCTGACAGTTACCAATGCTTAATCAGTGAGGCACCTATCTCAGCG
ATCTGTCTATTTCGTTCATCCATAGTTGCCTGACTCCCCGTCGTGTAGATAACTACGATACGGGAGGGCT
TACCATCTGGCCCCAGTGCTGCAATGATACCGCGAGACCCACGCTCACCGGCTCCAGATTTATCAGCAAT
AAACCAGCCAGCCGGAAGGGCCGAGCGCAGAAGTGGTCCTGCAACTTTATCCGCCTCCATCCAGTCTATT
AATTGTTGCCGGGAAGCTAGAGTAAGTAGTTCGCCAGTTAATAGTTTGCGCAACGTTGTTGCCATTGCTA
CAGGCATCGTGGTGTCACGCTCGTCGTTTGGTATGGCTTCATTCAGCTCCGGTTCCCAACGATCAAGGCG
AGTTACATGATCCCCCATGTTGTGCAAAAAAGCGGTTAGCTCCTTCGGTCCTCCGATCGTTGTCAGAAGT
AAGTTGGCCGCAGTGTTATCACTCATGGTTATGGCAGCACTGCATAATTCTCTTACTGTCATGCCATCCG
TAAGATGCTTTTCTGTGACTGGTGAGTACTCAACCAAGTCATTCTGAGAATAGTGTATGCGGCGACCGAG
TTGCTCTTGCCCGGCGTCAATACGGGATAATACCGCGCCACATAGCAGAACTTTAAAAGTGCTCATCATT
GGAAAACGTTCTTCGGGGCGAAAACTCTCAAGGATCTTACCGCTGTTGAGATCCAGTTCGATGTAACCCA
CTCGTGCACCCAACTGATCTTCAGCATCTTTTACTTTCACCAGCGTTTCTGGGTGAGCAAAAACAGGAAG
GCAAAATGCCGCAAAAAAGGGAATAAGGGCGACACGGAAATGTTGAATACTCATACTCTTCCTTTTTCAA
TATTATTGAAGCATTTATCAGGGTTATTGTCTCATGAGCGGATACATATTTGAATGTATTTAGAAAAATA
AACAAATAGGGGTTCCGCGCACATTTCCCCGAAAAGTGCCACCTAAATTGTAAGCGTTAATATTTTGTTA
AAATTCGCGTTAAATTTTTGTTAAATCAGCTCATTTTTTAACCAATAGGCCGAAATCGGCAAAATCCCTT
ATAAATCAAAAGAATAGACCGAGATAGGGT
[37 nt withheld, positions 2971-3007]
AAAGAACGTGGACTCCAACGTCAAAGG
[49 nt withheld, positions 3035-3083]
T
[91 nt withheld, positions 3085-3175]
G
[124 nt withheld, positions 3177-3300]
CCCATTCGCCATTCAGGCTGCGCAACTGTTGGGAAGGGCGATCGGTGCGGGCCTCTTCGCTATTACGCCA
GCTGGCGAAAGGGGGATGTGCTGCAAGGCGATTAAGTTGGGTAACGCCAGGGTTTTCCCAGTCACGACGT
TGTAAAACGACGGCCAGTGA
Features (pLannotate 1.2.2; 15 found; start..end, strand, type, name):
      5..23      +  promoter       T7 promoter: promoter for bacteriophage T7 RNA polymerase
     32..76      -  misc_feature   MCS (fragment): pBluescript multiple cloning site
     77..476     +  promoter       dU6-2 promoter: RNA polymerase III promoter for Drosophila U6-2 snRNA (Das et al., 1987)
    497..572     +  misc_RNA       gRNA scaffold: guide RNA scaffold for the Streptococcus pyogenes CRISPR/Cas9 system
    578..641     -  misc_feature   MCS (fragment): pBluescript multiple cloning site
    654..672     -  promoter       T3 promoter: promoter for bacteriophage T3 RNA polymerase
    717..733     -  protein_bind   lac operator: The lac repressor binds to the lac operator to inhibit transcription in E. coli. This inhibition can be relieved by adding lactose or isopropyl-β-D-thiogalactopyranoside (IPTG). lac repressor encoded by lacI
    741..771     -  promoter       lac promoter: promoter for the E. coli lac operon
    786..807     -  protein_bind   CAP binding site: CAP binding activates transcription in the presence of cAMP. E. coli catabolite activator protein
    820..912     -  CDS            lacI (fragment): lac repressor; lacI; The lac repressor binds to the lac operator to inhibit transcription in E. coli. This inhibition can be relieved by adding lactose or isopropyl-β-D-thiogalactopyranoside (IPTG).
   1095..1683    -  rep_origin     ori: high-copy-number ColE1/pMB1/pBR322/pUC origin of replication
   1854..2714    -  CDS            AmpR: β-lactamase; bla; confers resistance to ampicillin, carbenicillin, and related antibiotics
   2715..2819    -  promoter       AmpR promoter: bla
   2872..3300    -  rep_origin     f1 ori (sequence partly withheld): f1 bacteriophage origin of replication; arrow indicates direction of (+) strand synthesis
   3305..2       -  CDS            lacZα (fragment) (across the origin): LacZα fragment of β-galactosidase; lacZ fragment
