[The description below was written by a language model from this plasmid's Addgene catalogue record and pLannotate feature annotations shown in this document.]
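Description:
GLE_sgRNA is a small (about 3.5 kb) guide RNA expression plasmid built on pU6-BbsI-chiRNA, a pBluescript-derived backbone used for CRISPR/Cas9 work in Drosophila and catalogued as an insect expression vector. It is maintained in E. coli through a high-copy ColE1/pUC-type origin and selected with ampicillin via the β-lactamase gene and its native promoter. Remnants of the pBluescript framework are still present: an f1 phage origin, fragments of lacZα and the multiple cloning site, the lac promoter, operator and CAP site, and flanking T7 and T3 promoters. None of these has a role in guide expression in fly cells.

The functional cassette consists of the Drosophila U6-2 snRNA promoter, an RNA polymerase III promoter, followed by a short gap of about 20 nt that matches the expected position of the cloned spacer, and then the Streptococcus pyogenes Cas9 guide RNA scaffold. Together these produce a chimeric single guide RNA. The spacer targets the D. melanogaster gene CG14749 (Gle). The depositor notes that the first base of the guide differs from the corresponding genomic sequence, being a G rather than the genomic C. A 5′ G is commonly used to favour U6-driven transcription initiation, although the record does not give the reason for the change. The plasmid carries no Cas9, so the nuclease must be supplied separately. According to the associated publication, this type of construct was used for editing and tagging endogenous genes in Drosophila ovarian somatic sheath cells through rapid selection of cell pools. The record does not state the cloning method or the donor template paired with this guide.
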