Addgene plasmid #186658: GLE_sgRNA
Purpose: GLE sgRNA plasmid
Depositing lab: Astrid Haase. Depositing organization: National Institute of Diabetes & Digestive & Kidney Diseases (NIDDK). Publication: Functional editing of endogenous genes through rapid selection of cell pools (Rapid generation of endogenously tagged genes in Drosophila ovarian somatic sheath cells). Meng Q, Stoyko D, Andrews CM, Konstantinidou P, Genzor P, O T, Elchert AR, Benner L, Sobti S, Katz EY, Haase AD. Nucleic Acids Res. 2022 May 27. pii: 6594084. doi: 10.1093/nar/gkac448. PubMed 35639929.
Backbone
  Vector backbone: pU6-BbsI-chiRNA
  Vector type: Insect Expression
Growth in bacteria
  Bacterial resistance: Ampicillin, 100 μg/mL
  Growth temperature: 30°C
  Growth strain: NEB Stable
  Copy number: High Copy
Gene/Insert
  Gene/Insert name: Gle sgRNA Plasmid
  gRNA/shRNA sequence: GCGTATCCCCTTAACAATAA
  Species: D. melanogaster (fly)
  Entrez Gene: CG14749 (a.k.a. Dmel\CG14749)
  Cloning method: Unknown
  Sequencing primers: 5′ Unknown
Terms and licenses: Academic/Nonprofit Terms; Industry Terms: Not Available to Industry
Depositor comments: sgRNA sequence: GCGTATCCCCTTAACAATAA. The corresponding genome sequence is: CCGTATCCCCTTAACAATAA. Please visit https://www.biorxiv.org/content/10.1101/2020.12.18.423517v1 for bioRxiv preprint.
How to cite: GLE_sgRNA was a gift from Astrid Haase (Addgene plasmid # 186658 ; http://n2t.net/addgene:186658 ; RRID:Addgene_186658)
